>Addgene plasmid #78278 | J23112-mRFP1-331Bb | depositor full sequence | sequence record 146154 | J23112-mRFP1-331Bb sequence 3797 bps
CTGATAGCTAGCTCAGTCCTAGGGATTATGCTAGCTACTAGTGAAAGAGGAGAAATACTAGATGGCTTCC
TCCGAAGACGTTATCAAAGAGTTCATGCGTTTCAAAGTTCGTATGGAAGGTTCCGTTAACGGTCACGAGT
TCGAAATCGAAGGTGAAGGTGAAGGTCGTCCGTACGAAGGTACCCAGACCGCTAAACTGAAAGTTACCAA
AGGTGGTCCGCTGCCGTTCGCTTGGGACATCCTGTCCCCGCAGTTCCAGTACGGTTCCAAAGCTTACGTT
AAACACCCGGCTGACATCCCGGACTACCTGAAACTGTCCTTCCCGGAAGGTTTCAAATGGGAACGTGTTA
TGAACTTCGAAGACGGTGGTGTTGTTACCGTTACCCAGGACTCCTCCCTGCAAGACGGTGAGTTCATCTA
CAAAGTTAAACTGCGTGGTACCAACTTCCCGTCCGACGGTCCGGTTATGCAGAAAAAAACCATGGGTTGG
GAAGCTTCCACCGAACGTATGTACCCGGAAGACGGTGCTCTGAAAGGTGAAATCAAAATGCGTCTGAAAC
TGAAAGACGGTGGTCACTACGACGCTGAAGTTAAAACCACCTACATGGCTAAAAAACCGGTTCAGCTGCC
GGGTGCTTACAAAACCGACATCAAACTGGACATCACCTCCCACAACGAAGACTACACCATCGTTGAACAG
TACGAACGTGCTGAAGGTCGTCACTCCACCGGTGCTTAATAACGCTGATAGTGCTAGTGTAGATCGCTAC
TAGAGCCAGGCATCAAATAAAACGAAAGGCTCAGTCGAAAGACTGGGCCTTTCGTTTTATCTGTTGTTTG
TCGGTGAACGCTCTCTACTAGAGTCACACTGGCTCACCTTCGGGTGGGCCTTTCTGCGTTTATATACTAG
AAGCGGCCGCTGCAGCTTGGACTCCTGTTGATAGATCCAGTAATGACCTCAGAACTCCATCTGGATTTGT
TCAGAACGCTCGGTTGCCGCCGGGCGTTTTTTATTGGTGAGAATCCAGGGGTCCCCAATAATTACGATTT
AAATTGGCGAAAATGAGACGTTGATCGGCACGTAAGAGGTTCCAACTTTCACCATAATGAAATAAGATCA
CTACCGGGCGTATTTTTTGAGTTATCGAGATTTTCAGGAGCTAAGGAAGCTAAAATGGAGAAAAAAATCA
CTGGATATACCACCGTTGATATATCCCAATGGCATCGTAAAGAACATTTTGAGGCATTTCAGTCAGTTGC
TCAATGTACCTATAACCAGACCGTTCAGCTGGATATTACGGCCTTTTTAAAGACCGTAAAGAAAAATAAG
CACAAGTTTTATCCGGCCTTTATTCACATTCTTGCCCGCCTGATGAATGCTCATCCGGAATTTCGTATGG
CAATGAAAGACGGTGAGCTGGTGATATGGGATAGTGTTCACCCTTGTTACACCGTTTTCCATGAGCAAAC
TGAAACGTTTTCATCGCTCTGGAGTGAATACCACGACGATTTCCGGCAGTTTCTACACATATATTCGCAA
GATGTGGCGTGTTACGGTGAAAACCTGGCCTATTTCCCTAAAGGGTTTATTGAGAATATGTTTTTCGTCT
CAGCCAATCCCTGGGTGAGTTTCACCAGTTTTGATTTAAACGTGGCCAATATGGACAACTTCTTCGCCCC
CGTTTTCACCATGGGCAAATATTATACGCAAGGCGACAAGGTGCTGATGCCGCTGGCGATTCAGGTTCAT
CATGCCGTTTGTGATGGCTTCCATGTCGGCAGAATGCTTAATGAATTACAACAGTACTGCGATGAGTGGC
AGGGCGGGGCGTAATTTGACTTTTGTCCTTTTCCGCTGCATAACCCTGCTTCGGGGTCATTATAGCGATT
TTTTCGGTATATCCATCCTTTTTCGCACGATATACAGGATTTTGCCAAAGGGTTCGTGTAGACTTTCCTT
GGTGTATCCAACGGCGTCAGCCGGGCAGGATAGGTGAAGTAGGCCCACCCGCGAGCGGGTGTTCCTTCTT
CACTGTCCCTTATTCGCACCTGGCGGTGCTCAACGGGAATCCTGCTCTGCGAGGCTGGCCGTAGGCCGGC
CCTACCGGCGCGGCAGCGTTACCCGTGTCGGCGGCTCCAACGGCTCGCCATCGTCCAGAAAACACGGCTC
ATCGGGCATCGGCAGGCGCTGCTGCCCGCGCCGTTCCCATTCCTCCGTTTCGGTCAAGGCTGGCAGGTCT
GGTTCCATGCCCGGAATGCCGGGCTGGCTGGGCGGCTCCTCGCCGGGGCCGGTCGGTAGTTGCTGCTCGC
CCGGATACAGGGTCGGGATGCGGCGCAGGTCGCCATGCCCCAACAGCGATTCGTCCTGGTCGTCGTGATC
AACCACCACGGCGGCACTGAACACCGACAGGCGCAACTGGTCGCGGGGCTGGCCCCACGCCACGCGGTCA
TTGACCACGTAGGCCGACACGGTGCCGGGGCCGTTGAGCTTCACGACGGAGATCCAGCGCTCGGCCACCA
AGTCCTTGACTGCGTATTGGACCGTCCGCAAAGAACGTCCGATGAGCTTGGAAAGTGTCTTCTGGCTGAC
CACCACGGCGTTCTGGTGGCCCATCTGCGCCACGAGGTGATGCAGCAGCATTGCCGCCGTGGGTTTCCTC
GCAATAAGCCCGGCCCACGCCTCATGCGCTTTGCGTTCCGTTTGCACCCAGTGACCGGGCTTGTTCTTGG
CTTGAATGCCGATTTCTCTGGACTGCGTGGCCATGCTTATCTCCATGCGGTAGGGGTGCCGCACGGTTGC
GGCACCATGCGCAATCAGCTGCAACTTTTCGGCAGCGCGACAACAATTATGCGTTGCGTAAAAGTGGCAG
TCAATTACAGATTTTCTTTAACCTACGCAATGAGCTATTGCGGGGGGTGCCGCAATGAGCTGTTGCGTAC
CCCCCTTTTTTAAGTTGTTGATTTTTAAGTCTTTCGCATTTCGCCCTATATCTAGTTCTTTGGTGCCCAA
AGAAGGGCACCCCTGCGGGGTTCCCCCACGCCTTCGGCGCGGCTCCCCCTCCGGCAAAAAGTGGCCCCTC
CGGGGCTTGTTGATCGACTGCGCGGCCTTCGGCCTTGCCCAAGGTGGCGCTGCCCCCTTGGAACCCCCGC
ACTCGCCGCCGTGAGGCTCGGGGGGCAGGCGGGCGGGCTTCGCCCTTCGACTGCCCCCACTCGCATAGGC
TTGGGTCGTTCCAGGCGCGTCAAGGCCAAGCCGCTGCGCGGTCGCTGCGCGAGCCTTGACCCGCCTTCCA
CTTGGTGTCCAACCGGCAAGCGAAGCGCGCAGGCCGCAGGCCGGAGGCTTTTCCCCAGAGAAAATTAAAA
AAATTGATGGGGCAAGGCCGCAGGCCGCGCAGTTGGAGCCGGTGGGTATGTGGTCGAAGGCTGGGTAGCC
GGTGGGCAATCCCTGTGGTCAAGCTCGTGGGCAGGCGCAGCCTGTCCATCAGCTTGTCCAGCAGGGTTGT
CCACGGGCCGAGCGAAGCGAGCCAGCCGGTGGCCGCTCGCGGCCATCGTCCACATATCCACGGGCTGGCA
AGGGAGCGCAGCGACCGCGCAGGGCGAAGCCCGGAGAGCAAGCCCGTAGGGGGGGCGCGCCCAGCTGTCT
AGGGCGGCGGATTTGTCCTACTCAGGAGAGCGTTCACCGACAAACAACAGATAAAACGAAAGGCCCAGTC
TTTCGACTGAGCCTTTCGTTTTATTTGATGCCTTTAATTAAAGCGGATAACAATTTCACACAGGAGAATT
CGCGGCCGCTTCTAGAG
Features (pLannotate 1.2.2; 13 found; start..end, strand, type, name):
      6..23      +  promoter       J23119(SpeI) promoter (fragment): bacterial promoter (Registry of Standard Biological Parts BBa J23119) modified to end with an SpeI site
     62..736     +  CDS            mRFP1: mRFP1 is a basic (constitutively fluorescent) red fluorescent protein published in 2002, derived from Discosoma sp.. It is reported to be a somewhat slowly-maturing monomer with low acid sensitivity.
    784..855     +  terminator     rrnB T1 terminator: transcription terminator T1 from the E. coli rrnB gene
    871..898     +  terminator     T7Te terminator: phage T7 early transcription terminator
    905..925     +  misc_feature   BioBrick suffix: universal suffix for all parts
    930..1024    +  terminator     lambda t0 terminator: transcription terminator from phage lambda
   1072..1174    +  promoter       cat promoter: promoter of the E. coli cat gene encoding chloramphenicol acetyltransferase
   1175..1831    +  CDS            cat: CAT_ECOLX - Experimental evidence at protein level: Swiss-Prot protein existence level 1. This enzyme is an effector of chloramphenicol resistance in bacteria. From Escherichia coli. This protein is used as a marker in many commonly used cloning vectors, such as pACYC184.
   1983..2091    +  oriT           oriT: incP origin of transfer
   2102..2764    -  CDS            pBBR1 Rep: replication protein for the broad-host-range plasmid pBBR1 from Bordetella bronchiseptica
   2765..3536    -  rep_origin     pBBR1 oriV: replication origin of the broad-host-range plasmid pBBR1 from Bordetella bronchiseptica; requires the pBBR1 Rep protein for replication
   3651..3737    -  terminator     rrnB T1 terminator: Escherichia coli rrnB; transcription terminator T1 from the E. coli rrnB gene
   3776..3797    +  misc_feature   BioBrick prefix: BioBrick prefix for parts that do not start with "ATG"
