[The description below was written by a language model from this plasmid's Addgene catalogue record and pLannotate feature annotations shown in this document.]
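Description:
J23112-mRFP1-331Bb is a broad-host-range bacterial expression plasmid of about 3.8 kb, built on pSEVA331Bb, a SEVA-format backbone whose cloning site is flanked by BioBrick prefix and suffix sequences. Replication depends on the pBBR1 oriV together with its cognate pBBR1 Rep protein, a system from Bordetella bronchiseptica that functions in many Gram-negative species as well as in E. coli. Selection is by chloramphenicol, through a cat gene driven by its own promoter. An incP oriT is also present, so the plasmid can be mobilised by conjugation when transfer functions are supplied in trans. The record lists the copy number as unknown.

The payload is a simple constitutive reporter cassette sitting between the BioBrick prefix and suffix. The catalogue entry names the promoter as J23112, a member of the Anderson family of synthetic constitutive promoters. The automated annotation labels the short matching region as a fragment of J23119, which is expected because the family members share a closely related consensus sequence, and the depositor's designation should be taken as correct. The promoter drives mRFP1, a monomeric red fluorescent protein derived from Discosoma. Transcription is stopped by tandem rrnB T1 and T7Te terminators, and further lambda t0 and rrnB T1 terminators on either side insulate the cassette from the rest of the backbone.

The associated publication describes a genetic toolkit for engineering bacterial cellulose production in a cellulose-producing strain. In that context, the construct most plausibly serves to measure the strength of J23112 by red fluorescence in such non-model hosts, although the record itself states only the composition.
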