Addgene plasmid #78278: J23112-mRFP1-331Bb
Purpose: mRFP1 behind constitutive promoter J23112 in pSEVA331Bb backbone
Depositing lab: Tom Ellis. Depositing organization: Imperial College London. Publication: Engineering control of bacterial cellulose production using a genetic toolkit and a new cellulose-producing strain. Florea M, Hagemann H, Santosa G, Abbott J, Micklem CN, Spencer-Milnes X, de Arroyo Garcia L, Paschou D, Lazenbatt C, Kong D, Chughtai H, Jensen K, Freemont PS, Kitney R, Reeve B, Ellis T. Proc Natl Acad Sci U S A. 2016 Jun 14;113(24):E3431-40. doi: 10.1073/pnas.1522985113. Epub 2016 May 31. PubMed 27247386.
Backbone
  Vector backbone: pSEVA331Bb
  Backbone size w/o insert (bp): 2893
Growth in bacteria
  Bacterial resistance: Chloramphenicol, 25 μg/mL
  Growth temperature: 37°C
  Growth strain: DH5alpha
  Copy number: Unknown
Gene/Insert
  Gene/Insert name: J23112-mRFP1
Terms and licenses: Academic/Nonprofit Terms; Industry Terms: Not Available to Industry
How to cite: J23112-mRFP1-331Bb was a gift from Tom Ellis (Addgene plasmid # 78278 ; http://n2t.net/addgene:78278 ; RRID:Addgene_78278)
