>Addgene plasmid #78278 | J23112-mRFP1-331Bb | addgene partial sequence | sequence record 150650 | M13pUC-Rev 5'-AGCGGATAACAATTTCACACAGG-3'
AGTCCTAGGGATTATGCTAGCTACTAGTGAAAGAGGAGAAATACTAGATGGCTTCCTCCGAAGACGTTAT
CAAAGAGTTCATGCGTTTCAAAGTTCGTATGGAAGGTTCCGTTAACGGTCACGAGTTCGAAATCGAAGGT
GAAGGTGAAGGTCGTCCGTACGAAGGTACCCAGACCGCTAAACTGAAAGTTACCAAAGGTGGTCCGCTGC
CGTTCGCTTGGGACATCCTGTCCCCGCAGTTCCAGTACGGTTCCAAAGCTTACGTTAAACACCCGGCTGA
CATCCCGGACTACCTGAAACTGTCCTTCCCGGAAGGTTTCAAATGGGAACGTGTTATGAACTTCGAAGAC
GGTGGTGTTGTTACCGTTACCCAGGACTCCTCCCTGCAAGACGGTGAGTTCATCTACAAAGTTAAACTGC
GTGGTACCAACTTCCCGTCCGACGGTCCGGTTATGCAGAAAAAAACCATGGGTTGGGAAGCTTCCACCGA
ACGTATGTACCCGGAAGACGGTGCTCTGAAAGGTGAAATCAAAATGCGTCTGAAACTGAAAGACGGTGGT
CACTACGACGCTGAAGTTAAAACCACCTACATGGCTAAAAAACCGGTTCAGCTGCCGGGTGCTTACAAAA
CCGACATCAAACTGGACATCACCTCCCACAACGAAGACTACACCATCGTTGAACAGTACGAACGTGCTGA
AGGTCGTCACTCCACCGGTGCTTAATAACGCTGATAGTGCTAGTGTAGATCGCTACTAGAGCCAGGCATC
AA
