>Addgene plasmid #78278 | J23112-mRFP1-331Bb | addgene partial sequence | sequence record 151164 | jkRFP-R 5'-gctttggaaccgtactggaa-3'
CACCTTTGGTAACTTTCAGTTTAGCGGTCTGGGTACCTTCGTACGGACGACCTTCACCTTCACCTTCGAT
TTCGAACTCGTGACCGTTAACGGAACCTTCCATACGAACTTTGAAACGCATGAACTCTTTGATAACGTCT
TCGGAGGAAGCCATCTAGTATTTCTCCTCTTTCACTAGTAGCTAGCATAATCCCTAGGACTGAGCTAGCT
ATCAGCTCTAGAAGCGGCCGCGAATTCTCCTGTGTGAAATTGTTATCCGCTTTAATTAAAGGCATCAAAT
AAAACGAAAGGCTCAGTCGAAAGACTGGGCCTTTCGTTTTATCTGTTGTTTGTCGGTGAACGCTCTCCTG
AGTAGGACAAATCCGCCGCCCTAGACAGCTGGGCGCGCCCCCCCTACGGGCTTGCTCTCCGGGCTTCGCC
CTGCGCGGTCGCTGCGCTCCCTTGCCAGCCCGTGGATATG
